>Addgene plasmid #57811 | PS-mOrange2-Homer1-N-18 | addgene full sequence | sequence record 273037 | Addgene NGS Result
TACCGCCATGCATTAGTTATTAATAGTAATCAATTACGGGGTCATTAGTTCATAGCCCATATATGGAGTT
CCGCGTTACATAACTTACGGTAAATGGCCCGCCTGGCTGACCGCCCAACGACCCCCGCCCATTGACGTCA
ATAATGACGTATGTTCCCATAGTAACGCCAATAGGGACTTTCCATTGACGTCAATGGGTGGAGTATTTAC
GGTAAACTGCCCACTTGGCAGTACATCAAGTGTATCATATGCCAAGTACGCCCCCTATTGACGTCAATGA
CGGTAAATGGCCCGCCTGGCATTATGCCCAGTACATGACCTTATGGGACTTTCCTACTTGGCAGTACATC
TACGTATTAGTCATCGCTATTACCATGGTGATGCGGTTTTGGCAGTACATCAATGGGCGTGGATAGCGGT
TTGACTCACGGGGATTTCCAAGTCTCCACCCCATTGACGTCAATGGGAGTTTGTTTTGGCACCAAAATCA
ACGGGACTTTCCAAAATGTCGTAACAACTCCGCCCCATTGACGCAAATGGGCGGTAGGCGTGTACGGTGG
GAGGTCTATATAAGCAGAGCTGGTTTAGTGAACCGTCAGATCCGCTAGCGCCACCATGGGGGAACAACCT
ATCTTCAGCACTCGAGCTCATGTCTTCCAGATCGACCCAAACACAAAGAAGAACTGGGTACCCACCAGCA
AGCATGCAGTTACTGTGTCTTATTTCTATGACAGCACAAGGAATGTGTATAGGATAATCAGTTTAGACGG
CTCAAAGGCAATAATAAATAGCACCATCACTCCAAACATGACATTTACTAAAACATCTCAAAAGTTTGGC
CAATGGGCTGATAGCCGGGCAAACACTGTTTATGGACTGGGATTCTCCTCTGAGCATCATCTCTCAAAAT
TTGCAGAAAAGTTTCAGGAATTTAAAGAAGCTGCTCGGCTGGCAAAGGAGAAGTCGCAGGAGAAGATGGA
ACTGACCAGTACCCCTTCACAGGAATCAGCAGGAGGAGATCTTCAGTCTCCTTTAACACCAGAAAGTATC
AATGGGACAGATGATGAGAGAACACCCGATGTGACACAGAACTCAGAGCCAAGGGCTGAGCCAGCTCAGA
ATGCATTGCCATTTTCACATAGTGCCGGGGATCGAACCCAGGGCCTCTCTCATGCTAGTTCAGCCATCAG
CAAACACTGGGAGGCTGAACTAGCCACGCTCAAGGGGAACAATGCCAAGCTCACCGCAGCGCTGCTGGAG
TCCACTGCCAACGTGAAGCAGTGGAAGCAACAGCTGGCTGCCTACCAGGAGGAGGCAGAGCGGCTGCACA
AGCGGGTCACGGAGCTGGAATGTGTTAGTAGTCAAGCAAACGCGGTGCACAGCCACAAGACAGAGCTGAG
TCAGACAGTGCAGGAGCTGGAAGAGACCCTAAAAGTAAAGGAAGAGGAAATAGAAAGATTAAAACAAGAA
ATTGATAACGCCAGAGAACTTCAAGAACAGAGGGACTCTTTGACTCAGAAACTACAGGAAGTTGAGATTC
GAAATAAAGACCTGGAGGGGCAGCTGTCGGAGCTGGAGCAGCGCCTGGAGAAGAGCCAGAGCGAGCAGGA
CGCTTTCCGCAGTAACCTGAAGACTCTCCTAGAGATTCTGGACGGGAAAATATTTGAACTAACAGAATTG
CGGGATAATTTGGCCAAGCTACTAGAATGCAGCGGGTCCAGCGGTTCTAGCGGCTCCGGGAGTGGAGGGG
ATCCACCGGTCGCCACCATGGTGAGCAAGGGCGAGGAGAATAATATGGCCATCATTAAGGAGTTCATGCG
CTTCAAGGTGCACATGGAGGGCACTGTGAACGGCCACGAGTTCGAGATCGAGGGCGAGGGCGAGGGCCAC
CCCTACGAGGGCTTTCAGACCGCTAAGCTGAAGGTGACCAAGGGCGGCCCCCTGCCCTTCGCCTGGGACA
TCCTGTCCCCTCTCATCACCTACGGCTCCAAGGCCTACGTGAAGCACCCCGCCGACATCCCCGACTACTT
CAAGCTGTCCTTCCCCGAGGGCTTCAAGTGGGAGCGCGTGATGAACTACGAGGACGGCGGCGTGGTGACC
GTGACCCAGGACTCCTCTCTGCAGGACGGCGAGTTCATCTACAAGGTGAAGATGCGCGGCACCAACTTCC
CCTCCGACGGCCCCGTGATGCAGAAGAAGACCATGGGCTGGGAGGCCTCCTCCGAGCGGATGTACCCCGA
GGACGGCGCCCTGAAGGGCGAGATCAGGATGAGGCTGAAGCTGAAGGATGGCGGCCACTACACCTCCGAG
GTCAAGACTACCTACAAGGCCAAGAAGTCCGTGCTGCTGCCCGGCGCCTACATCGTCGGCATCAAGCTGG
ACATCACCTCCCACAACGAGGACTACACCATCGTGGAACAGTACGAACGCTCCGAGGCCCGCCACTCCAC
CGGCGGCATGGACGAGCTGTACAAGTAAGCGGCCGCGACTCTAGATCATAATCAGCCATACCACATTTGT
AGAGGTTTTACTTGCTTTAAAAAACCTCCCACACCTCCCCCTGAACCTGAAACATAAAATGAATGCAATT
GTTGTTGTTAACTTGTTTATTGCAGCTTATAATGGTTACAAATAAAGCAATAGCATCACAAATTTCACAA
ATAAAGCATTTTTTTCACTGCATTCTAGTTGTGGTTTGTCCAAACTCATCAATGTATCTTAAGGCGTAAA
TTGTAAGCGTTAATATTTTGTTAAAATTCGCGTTAAATTTTTGTTAAATCAGCTCATTTTTTAACCAATA
GGCCGAAATCGGCAAAATCCCTTATAAATCAAAAGAATAGACCGAGATAGGGT
[37 nt withheld, positions 2854-2890]
AAAGAACGTGGACTCCAACGTCAAAGG
[49 nt withheld, positions 2918-2966]
T
[91 nt withheld, positions 2968-3058]
G
[124 nt withheld, positions 3060-3183]
CAGGTGGCACTTTTCGGGGAAATGTGCGCGGAACCCCTATTTGTTTATTTTTCTAAATACATTCAAATAT
GTATCCGCTCATGAGACAATAACCCTGATAAATGCTTCAATAATATTGAAAAAGGAAGAGTCCTGAGGCG
GAAAGAACCAGCTGTGGAATGTGTGTCAGTTAGGGTGTGGAAAGTCCCCAGGCTCCCCAGCAGGCAGAAG
TATGCAAAGCATGCATCTCAATTAGTCAGCAACCAGGTGTGGAAAGTCCCCAGGCTCCCCAGCAGGCAGA
AGTATGCAAAGCATGCATCTCAATTAGTCAGCAACCATAGTCCCGCCCCTAACTCCGCCCATCCCGCCCC
TAACTCCGCCCAGTTCCGCCCATTCTCCGCCCCATGGCTGACTAATTTTTTTTATTTATGCAGAGGCCGA
GGCCGCCTCGGCCTCTGAGCTATTCCAGAAGTAGTGAGGAGGCTTTTTTGGAGGCCTAGGCTTTTGCAAA
GATCGATCAAGAGACAGGATGAGGATCGTTTCGCATGATTGAACAAGATGGATTGCACGCAGGTTCTCCG
GCCGCTTGGGTGGAGAGGCTATTCGGCTATGACTGGGCACAACAGACAATCGGCTGCTCTGATGCCGCCG
TGTTCCGGCTGTCAGCGCAGGGGCGCCCGGTTCTTTTTGTCAAGACCGACCTGTCCGGTGCCCTGAATGA
ACTGCAAGACGAGGCAGCGCGGCTATCGTGGCTGGCCACGACGGGCGTTCCTTGCGCAGCTGTGCTCGAC
GTTGTCACTGAAGCGGGAAGGGACTGGCTGCTATTGGGCGAAGTGCCGGGGCAGGATCTCCTGTCATCTC
ACCTTGCTCCTGCCGAGAAAGTATCCATCATGGCTGATGCAATGCGGCGGCTGCATACGCTTGATCCGGC
TACCTGCCCATTCGACCACCAAGCGAAACATCGCATCGAGCGAGCACGTACTCGGATGGAAGCCGGTCTT
GTCGATCAGGATGATCTGGACGAAGAGCATCAGGGGCTCGCGCCAGCCGAACTGTTCGCCAGGCTCAAGG
CGAGCATGCCCGACGGCGAGGATCTCGTCGTGACCCATGGCGATGCCTGCTTGCCGAATATCATGGTGGA
AAATGGCCGCTTTTCTGGATTCATCGACTGTGGCCGGCTGGGTGTGGCGGACCGCTATCAGGACATAGCG
TTGGCTACCCGTGATATTGCTGAAGAGCTTGGCGGCGAATGGGCTGACCGCTTCCTCGTGCTTTACGGTA
TCGCCGCTCCCGATTCGCAGCGCATCGCCTTCTATCGCCTTCTTGACGAGTTCTTCTGAGCGGGACTCTG
GGGTTCGAAATGACCGACCAAGCGACGCCCAACCTGCCATCACGAGATTTCGATTCCACCGCCGCCTTCT
ATGAAAGGTTGGGCTTCGGAATCGTTTTCCGGGACGCCGGCTGGATGATCCTCCAGCGCGGGGATCTCAT
GCTGGAGTTCTTCGCCCACCCTAGGGGGAGGCTAACTGAAACACGGAAGGAGACAATACCGGAAGGAACC
CGCGCTATGACGGCAATAAAAAGACAGAATAAAACGCACGGTGTTGGGTCGTTTGTTCATAAACGCGGGG
TTCGGTCCCAGGGCTGGCACTCTGTCGATACCCCACCGAGACCCCATTGGGGCCAATACGCCCGCGTTTC
TTCCTTTTCCCCACCCCACCCCCCAAGTTCGGGTGAAGGCCCAGGGCTCGCAGCCAACGTCGGGGCGGCA
GGCCCTGCCATAGCCTCAGGTTACTCATATATACTTTAGATTGATTTAAAACTTCATTTTTAATTTAAAA
GGATCTAGGTGAAGATCCTTTTTGATAATCTCATGACCAAAATCCCTTAACGTGAGTTTTCGTTCCACTG
AGCGTCAGACCCCGTAGAAAAGATCAAAGGATCTTCTTGAGATCCTTTTTTTCTGCGCGTAATCTGCTGC
TTGCAAACAAAAAAACCACCGCTACCAGCGGTGGTTTGTTTGCCGGATCAAGAGCTACCAACTCTTTTTC
CGAAGGTAACTGGCTTCAGCAGAGCGCAGATACCAAATACTGTTCTTCTAGTGTAGCCGTAGTTAGGCCA
CCACTTCAAGAACTCTGTAGCACCGCCTACATACCTCGCTCTGCTAATCCTGTTACCAGTGGCTGCTGCC
AGTGGCGATAAGTCGTGTCTTACCGGGTTGGACTCAAGACGATAGTTACCGGATAAGGCGCAGCGGTCGG
GCTGAACGGGGGGTTCGTGCACACAGCCCAGCTTGGAGCGAACGACCTACACCGAACTGAGATACCTACA
GCGTGAGCTATGAGAAAGCGCCACGCTTCCCGAAGGGAGAAAGGCGGACAGGTATCCGGTAAGCGGCAGG
GTCGGAACAGGAGAGCGCACGAGGGAGCTTCCAGGGGGAAACGCCTGGTATCTTTATAGTCCTGTCGGGT
TTCGCCACCTCTGACTTGAGCGTCGATTTTTGTGATGCTCGTCAGGGGGGCGGAGCCTATGGAAAAACGC
CAGCAACGCGGCCTTTTTACGGTTCCTGGCCTTTTGCTGGCCTTTTGCTCACATGTTCTTTCCTGCGTTA
TCCCCTGATTCTGTGGATAACCGTAT
Features (pLannotate 1.2.2; 14 found; start..end, strand, type, name):
     74..377     +  enhancer       CMV enhancer: human cytomegalovirus immediate early enhancer
    378..581     +  promoter       CMV promoter: human cytomegalovirus (CMV) immediate early promoter
    616..1713    +  CDS            Homer1: HOME1_RAT - Also known as Homer, Vesl. Experimental evidence at protein level: Swiss-Prot protein existence level 1. Postsynaptic density scaffolding protein. Binds and cross- links cytoplasmic regions of GRM1, GRM5, ITPR1, DNM3, RYR1, RYR2, SHANK1 and SHANK3. By physically linking GRM1 and GRM5 with ER- associated ITPR1 receptors, it aids the coupling of surface receptors to intracellular calcium release. May also couple GRM1 to PI3 kinase through its interaction with AGAP2. Differentially regulates the functions of the calcium activated channel ryanodine receptors RYR1 and RYR2. Isoform 1 de
   1768..2475    +  CDS            PSmOrange2: PSmOrange2 is a photoconvertible orange fluorescent protein published in 2012, derived from Discosoma sp.. It has high acid sensitivity.
   2494..2577    +  CDS            large T antigen (fragment): large T antigen from SV40 (simian virus 40)
   2600..2721    +  polyA_signal   SV40 poly(A) signal: SV40 polyadenylation signal
   2755..3183    -  rep_origin     f1 ori (sequence partly withheld): f1 bacteriophage origin of replication; arrow indicates direction of (+) strand synthesis
   3210..3314    +  promoter       AmpR promoter: bla
   3316..3673    +  promoter       SV40 promoter: SV40 enhancer and early promoter
   3708..4502    +  CDS            NeoR/KanR: aminoglycoside phosphotransferase from Tn5; aph(3')-II (or nptII); confers resistance to neomycin, kanamycin, and G418 (Geneticin®)
   4523..4675    +  CDS            ble (fragment): BLE_KLEPN - Experimental evidence at protein level: Swiss-Prot protein existence level 1. Binding protein with a strong affinity to the bleomycin family of antibiotics. Binds to CL990; an antimitotic-antibiotic compound. From Klebsiella pneumoniae.
   4734..4781    +  polyA_signal   HSV TK poly(A) signal: herpes simplex virus thymidine kinase polyadenylation signal (Cole and Stacy, 1985)
   4872..4888    -  polyA_signal   bGH poly(A) signal (fragment): bovine growth hormone polyadenylation signal
   5110..5698    +  rep_origin     ori: high-copy-number ColE1/pMB1/pBR322/pUC origin of replication
