[The description below was written by a language model from this plasmid's Addgene catalogue record and pLannotate feature annotations shown in this document.]
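Description:
PS-mOrange2-Homer1-N-18 is a mammalian expression plasmid built on the PS-mOrange2-N1 backbone, an N1-style fluorescent protein fusion vector. The sequenced record is about 5.8 kb. It replicates in E. coli from a high-copy ColE1/pUC-type origin and also carries an f1 phage origin. A single NeoR/KanR (Tn5 aminoglycoside phosphotransferase) gene provides both selections. The bacterial AmpR (bla) promoter drives it for kanamycin resistance in bacteria. The SV40 enhancer/early promoter, paired with the HSV TK polyadenylation signal, drives it for G418 selection of transfected mammalian cells. The small annotated fragments of ble, SV40 large T antigen and bGH poly(A) appear to be residual backbone sequence or incidental annotation matches rather than functional parts.

The payload is the rat Homer1 coding sequence under the human CMV immediate early enhancer and promoter. PSmOrange2 follows downstream after a short linker, so the fluorescent protein sits at the C terminus of Homer1, and an SV40 poly(A) signal terminates the transcript. The "18" in the name probably refers to the linker length, but the record does not say so.

Homer1 is annotated as a postsynaptic density scaffolding protein that cross-links metabotropic glutamate receptors, IP3 and ryanodine receptors, and Shank proteins. The catalogue entry, however, lists the fusion's localization as integrin/focal adhesions. PSmOrange2 is a photoconvertible orange protein derived from Discosoma sp. The two recorded spectral pairs (excitation 548/634, emission 565/662) correspond to its orange and photoconverted far-red states. The construct is therefore suited to live-cell imaging of Homer1 localization, and photoconversion allows a chosen subpopulation of the fusion protein to be highlighted and tracked.
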