Addgene plasmid #57811: PS-mOrange2-Homer1-N-18
Purpose: Localization: Integrin/Focal Adhesions, Excitation: 548 / 634, Emission: 565 / 662
Depositing lab: Michael Davidson. Depositing organization: Florida State University, Tallahassee.
Backbone
  Vector backbone: PS-mOrange2-N1
  Backbone size w/o insert (bp): 4750
  Vector type: Mammalian Expression
  Selectable markers: Neomycin (select with G418)
Growth in bacteria
  Bacterial resistance: Kanamycin, 50 μg/mL
  Growth temperature: 37°C
  Growth strain: DH5alpha
  Copy number: High Copy
Gene/Insert
  Gene/Insert name: Homer1 (alt name: NM_031707.1)
  Species: R. norvegicus (rat)
  Entrez Gene: Homer1 (a.k.a. HOMER1F, Vesl-1)
  Promoter: CMV
  Tag / fusion protein: PS-mOrange2 (C terminal on backbone)
  Cloning method: Unknown
  Sequencing primers: 5′ CMV-F; 3′ SV40pA-R
Terms and licenses: Academic/Nonprofit Terms; Industry Terms: Not Available to Industry
Depositor comments: . Excitation = 548 / 634; Emission = 565 / 662
How to cite: PS-mOrange2-Homer1-N-18 was a gift from Michael Davidson (Addgene plasmid # 57811 ; http://n2t.net/addgene:57811 ; RRID:Addgene_57811)
